>Addgene plasmid #202688 | pSLQ9663 - ACTB GFP-P2A CLIP Donor | addgene full sequence | sequence record 401412 | Addgene NGS Result
CTGGGTCTCTCTGGTTAGACCAGATCTGAGCCTGGGAGCTCTCTGGCTAACTAGGGAACCCACTGCTTAA
GCCTCAATAAAGCTTGCCTTGAGTGCTTCAAGTAGTGTGTGCCCGTCTGTTGTGTGACTCTGGTAACTAG
AGATCCCTCAGACCCTTTTAGTCAGTGTGGAAAATCTCTAGCAGTGGCGCCCGAACAGGGACTTGAAAGC
GAAAGGGAAACCAGAGGAGCTCTCTCGACGCAGGACTCGGCTTGCTGAAGCGCGCACGGCAAGAGGCGAG
GGGCGGCGACTGGTGAGTACGCCAAAAATTTTGACTAGCGGAGGCTAGAAGGAGAGAGATGGGTGCGAGA
GCGTCAGTATTAAGCGGGGGAGAATTAGATCGCGATGGGAAAAAATTCGGTTAAGGCCAGGGGGAAAGAA
AAAATATAAATTAAAACATATAGTATGGGCAAGCAGGGAGCTAGAACGATTCGCAGTTAATCCTGGCCTG
TTAGAAACATCAGAAGGCTGTAGACAAATACTGGGACAGCTACAACCATCCCTTCAGACAGGATCAGAAG
AACTTAGATCATTATATAATACAGTAGCAACCCTCTATTGTGTGCATCAAAGGATAGAGATAAAAGACAC
CAAGGAAGCTTTAGACAAGATAGAGGAAGAGCAAAACAAAAGTAAGACCACCGCACAGCAAGCGGCCGGC
CGCTGATCTTCAGACCTGGAGGAGGAGATATGAGGGACAATTGGAGAAGTGAATTATATAAATATAAAGT
AGTAAAAATTGAACCATTAGGAGTAGCACCCACCAAGGCAAAGAGAAGAGTGGTGCAGAGAGAAAAAAGA
GCAGTGGGAATAGGAGCTTTGTTCCTTGGGTTCTTGGGAGCAGCAGGAAGCACTATGGGCGCAGCGTCAA
TGACGCTGACGGTACAGGCCAGACAATTATTGTCTGGTATAGTGCAGCAGCAGAACAATTTGCTGAGGGC
TATTGAGGCGCAACAGCATCTGTTGCAACTCACAGTCTGGGGCATCAAGCAGCTCCAGGCAAGAATCCTG
GCTGTGGAAAGATACCTAAAGGATCAACAGCTCCTGGGGATTTGGGGTTGCTCTGGAAAACTCATTTGCA
CCACTGCTGTGCCTTGGAATGCTAGTTGGAGTAATAAATCTCTGGAACAGATTTGGAATCACACGACCTG
GATGGAGTGGGACAGAGAAATTAACAATTACACAAGCTTAATACACTCCTTAATTGAAGAATCGCAAAAC
CAGCAAGAAAAGAATGAACAAGAATTATTGGAATTAGATAAATGGGCAAGTTTGTGGAATTGGTTTAACA
TAACAAATTGGCTGTGGTATATAAAATTATTCATAATGATAGTAGGAGGCTTGGTAGGTTTAAGAATAGT
TTTTGCTGTACTTTCTATAGTGAATAGAGTTAGGCAGGGATATTCACCATTATCGTTTCAGACCCACCTC
CCAACCCCGAGGGGACCCGACAGGCCCGAAGGAATAGAAGAAGAAGGTGGAGAGAGAGACAGAGACAGAT
CCATTCGATTAGTGAACGGATCTCGACGGTATCGCCAAATGGCAGTATTCATCCACAATTTTAAAAGAAA
AGGGGGGATTGGGGGGTACAGTGCAGGGGAAAGAATAGTAGACATAATAGCAACAGACATACAAACTAAA
GAATTACAAAAACAAATTACAAAAATTCAAAATTTTCGGGTTTATTACAGGGACAGCAGAGATCCAGTTT
GGATCGATAAGCTTGATATCGAATTCCGCGGCGATATCATCATCCATGGCTGGGACTCAAGGCGCTAACT
GCGCGTGCGTTCTGGGGCCCGGGGTGCCGCGGCCTGGGCTGGGGCGAAGGCGGGCTCGGCCGGAAGGGGT
GGGGTCGCCGCGGCTCCCGGGCGCTTGCGCGCACTTCCTGCCCGAGCCGCTGGCCGCCCGAGGGTGTGGC
CGCTGCGTGCGCGCGCGCCGACCCGGCGCTGTTTGAACCGGGCGGAGGCGGGGCTGGCGCCCGGTTGGGA
GGGGGTTGGGGCCTGGCTTCCTGCCGCGCGCCGCGGGGACGCCTCCGACCAGTGTTTGCCTTTTATGGTA
ATAACGCGGCCGGCCCGGCTTCCTTTGTCCCCAATCTGGGCGCGCGCCGGCGCCCCCTGGCGGCCTAAGG
ACTCGGCGCGCCGGAAGTGGCCAGGGCGGGGGCGACCTCGGCTCACAGCGCGCCCGGCTATTCTCGCAAC
TGACAGGATCCATGCCCGCCATGAAGATCGAGTGCCGCATCACCGGCACCCTGAACGGCGTGGAGTTCGA
GCTGGTGGGCGGCGGAGAGGGCACCCCCGAGCAGGGCCGCATGACCAACAAGATGAAGAGCACCAAAGGC
GCCCTGACCTTCAGCCCCTACCTGCTGAGCCACGTGATGGGCTACGGCTTCTACCACTTCGGCACCTACC
CCAGCGGCTACGAGAACCCCTTCCTGCACGCCATCAACAACGGCGGCTACACCAACACCCGCATCGAGAA
GTACGAGGACGGCGGCGTGCTGCACGTGAGCTTCAGCTACCGCTACGAGGCCGGCCGCGTGATCGGCGAC
TTCAAGGTGGTGGGCACCGGCTTCCCCGAGGACAGCGTGATCTTCACCGACAAGATCATCCGCAGCAACG
CCACCGTGGAGCACCTGCACCCCATGGGCGATAACGTGCTGGTGGGCAGCTTCGCCCGCACCTTCAGCCT
GCGCGACGGCGGCTACTACAGCTTCGTGGTGGACAGCCACATGCACTTCAAGAGCGCCATCCACCCCAGC
ATCCTGCAGAACGGGGGCCCCATGTTCGCCTTCCGCCGCGTGGAGGAGCTGCACAGCAACACCGAGCTGG
GCATCGTGGAGTACCAGCACGCCTTCAAGACCCCCATCGCCTTCGCCAGATCTCGAGTCCCCGGGAGCGG
AGCTACTAACTTCAGCCTGCTGAAGCAGGCTGGAGACGTGGAGGAGAACCCTGGACCTGCCGGCTCCGGT
ACCGATGATGATATCGCAGCGCTCGTCGTCGACAACGGCTCCGGCATGTGCAAGGCCGGCTTCGCGGGCG
ACGATGCCCCCCGGGCCGTCTTCCCCTCCATCGTGGGGCGCCCCAGGCACCAGGTAGGGGAGCTGGCTGG
GTGGGGCAGCCCCGGGAGCGGGCGGGAGGCAAGGGCGCTTTCTCTGCACAGGAGCCTCCCGGTTTCCGGG
GTGGGGGCTGCGCCCGTGCTCAGGGCTTCTTGTCCTTTCCTTCCCAGGGCGTGATGGTGGGCATGGGTCA
GAAGGATTCCTATGTGGGCGACGAGGCCCAGAGCAAGAGAGGCATCCTCACCCTGAAGTACCCCATCGCC
ATGGATGATGATATCGCCGCGCCTCGAGGGAATTAATTCGAGCTCGGTACCTTTAAGACCAATGACTTAC
AAGGCAGCTGTAGATCTTAGCCACTTTTTAAAAGAAAAGGGGGGACTGGAAGGGCTAATTCACTCCCAAC
GAAGACAAGATCTGCTTTTTGCTTGTACTGGGTCTCTCTGGTTAGACCAGATCTGAGCCTGGGAGCTCTC
TGGCTAACTAGGGAACCCACTGCTTAAGCCTCAATAAAGCTTGCCTTGAGTGCTTCAAGTAGTGTGTGCC
CGTCTGTTGTGTGACTCTGGTAACTAGAGATCCCTCAGACCCTTTTAGTCAGTGTGGAAAATCTCTAGCA
GCATCTAGAATTAATTCCGTGTATTCTATAGTGTCACCTAAATCGTATGTGTATGATACATAAGGTTATG
TATTAATTGTAGCCGCGTTCTAACGACAATATGTACAAGCCTAATTGTGTAGCATCTGGCTTACTGAAGC
AGACCCTATCATCTCTCTCGTAAACTGCCGTCAGAGTCGGTTTGGTTGGACGAACCTTCTGAGTTTCTGG
TAACGCCGTCCCGCACCCGGAAATGGTCAGCGAACCAATCAGCAGGGTCATCGCTAGCCAGATCCTCTAC
GCCGGACGCATCGTGGCCGGCATCACCGGCGCCACAGGTGCGGTTGCTGGCGCCTATATCGCCGACATCA
CCGATGGGGAAGATCGGGCTCGCCACTTCGGGCTCATGAGCGCTTGTTTCGGCGTGGGTATGGTGGCAGG
CCCCGTGGCCGGGGGACTGTTGGGCGCCATCTCCTTGCATGCACCATTCCTTGCGGCGGCGGTGCTCAAC
GGCCTCAACCTACTACTGGGCTGCTTCCTAATGCAGGAGTCGCATAAGGGAGAGCGTCGAATGGTGCACT
CTCAGTACAATCTGCTCTGATGCCGCATAGTTAAGCCAGCCCCGACACCCGCCAACACCCGCTGACGCGC
CCTGACGGGCTTGTCTGCTCCCGGCATCCGCTTACAGACAAGCTGTGACCGTCTCCGGGAGCTGCATGTG
TCAGAGGTTTTCACCGTCATCACCGAAACGCGCGAGACGAAAGGGCCTCGTGATACGCCTATTTTTATAG
GTTAATGTCATGATAATAATGGTTTCTTAGACGTCAGGTGGCACTTTTCGGGGAAATGTGCGCGGAACCC
CTATTTGTTTATTTTTCTAAATACATTCAAATATGTATCCGCTCATGAGACAATAACCCTGATAAATGCT
TCAATAATATTGAAAAAGGAAGAGTATGAGTATTCAACATTTCCGTGTCGCCCTTATTCCCTTTTTTGCG
GCATTTTGCCTTCCTGTTTTTGCTCACCCAGAAACGCTGGTGAAAGTAAAAGATGCTGAAGATCAGTTGG
GTGCACGAGTGGGTTACATCGAACTGGATCTCAACAGCGGTAAGATCCTTGAGAGTTTTCGCCCCGAAGA
ACGTTTTCCAATGATGAGCACTTTTAAAGTTCTGCTATGTGGCGCGGTATTATCCCGTATTGACGCCGGG
CAAGAGCAACTCGGTCGCCGCATACACTATTCTCAGAATGACTTGGTTGAGTACTCACCAGTCACAGAAA
AGCATCTTACGGATGGCATGACAGTAAGAGAATTATGCAGTGCTGCCATAACCATGAGTGATAACACTGC
GGCCAACTTACTTCTGACAACGATCGGAGGACCGAAGGAGCTAACCGCTTTTTTGCACAACATGGGGGAT
CATGTAACTCGCCTTGATCGTTGGGAACCGGAGCTGAATGAAGCCATACCAAACGACGAGCGTGACACCA
CGATGCCTGTAGCAATGGCAACAACGTTGCGCAAACTATTAACTGGCGAACTACTTACTCTAGCTTCCCG
GCAACAATTAATAGACTGGATGGAGGCGGATAAAGTTGCAGGACCACTTCTGCGCTCGGCCCTTCCGGCT
GGCTGGTTTATTGCTGATAAATCTGGAGCCGGTGAGCGTGGGTCTCGCGGTATCATTGCAGCACTGGGGC
CAGATGGTAAGCCCTCCCGTATCGTAGTTATCTACACGACGGGGAGTCAGGCAACTATGGATGAACGAAA
TAGACAGATCGCTGAGATAGGTGCCTCACTGATTAAGCATTGGTAACTGTCAGACCAAGTTTACTCATAT
ATACTTTAGATTGATTTAAAACTTCATTTTTAATTTAAAAGGATCTAGGTGAAGATCCTTTTTGATAATC
TCATGACCAAAATCCCTTAACGTGAGTTTTCGTTCCACTGAGCGTCAGACCCCGTAGAAAAGATCAAAGG
ATCTTCTTGAGATCCTTTTTTTCTGCGCGTAATCTGCTGCTTGCAAACAAAAAAACCACCGCTACCAGCG
GTGGTTTGTTTGCCGGATCAAGAGCTACCAACTCTTTTTCCGAAGGTAACTGGCTTCAGCAGAGCGCAGA
TACCAAATACTGTTCTTCTAGTGTAGCCGTAGTTAGGCCACCACTTCAAGAACTCTGTAGCACCGCCTAC
ATACCTCGCTCTGCTAATCCTGTTACCAGTGGCTGCTGCCAGTGGCGATAAGTCGTGTCTTACCGGGTTG
GACTCAAGACGATAGTTACCGGATAAGGCGCAGCGGTCGGGCTGAACGGGGGGTTCGTGCACACAGCCCA
GCTTGGAGCGAACGACCTACACCGAACTGAGATACCTACAGCGTGAGCTATGAGAAAGCGCCACGCTTCC
CGAAGGGAGAAAGGCGGACAGGTATCCGGTAAGCGGCAGGGTCGGAACAGGAGAGCGCACGAGGGAGCTT
CCAGGGGGAAACGCCTGGTATCTTTATAGTCCTGTCGGGTTTCGCCACCTCTGACTTGAGCGTCGATTTT
TGTGATGCTCGTCAGGGGGGCGGAGCCTATGGAAAAACGCCAGCAACGCGGCCTTTTTACGGTTCCTGGC
CTTTTGCTGGCCTTTTGCTCACATGTTCTTTCCTGCGTTATCCCCTGATTCTGTGGATAACCGTATTACC
GCCTTTGAGTGAGCTGATACCGCTCGCCGCAGCCGAACGACCGAGCGCAGCGAGTCAGTGAGCGAGGAAG
CGGAAGAGCGCCCAATACGCAAACCGCCTCTCCCCGCGCGTTGGCCGATTCATTAATGCAGCTGTGGAAT
GTGTGTCAGTTAGGGTGTGGAAAGTCCCCAGGCTCCCCAGCAGGCAGAAGTATGCAAAGCATGCATCTCA
ATTAGTCAGCAACCAGGTGTGGAAAGTCCCCAGGCTCCCCAGCAGGCAGAAGTATGCAAAGCATGCATCT
CAATTAGTCAGCAACCATAGTCCCGCCCCTAACTCCGCCCATCCCGCCCCTAACTCCGCCCAGTTCCGCC
CATTCTCCGCCCCATGGCTGACTAATTTTTTTTATTTATGCAGAGGCCGAGGCCGCCTCGGCCTCTGAGC
TATTCCAGAAGTAGTGAGGAGGCTTTTTTGGAGGCCTAGGCTTTTGCAAAAAGCTTGGACACAAGACAGG
CTTGCGAGATATGTTTGAGAATACCACTTTATCCCGCGTCAGGGAGAGGCAGTGCGTAAAAAGACGCGGA
CTCATGTGAAATACTGGTTTTTAGTGCGCCAGATCTCTATAATCTCGCGCAACCTATTTTCCCCTCGAAC
ACTTTTTAAGCCGTAGATAAACAGGCTGGGACACTTCACATGAGCGAAAAATACATCGTCACCTGGGACA
TGTTGCAGATCCATGCACGTAAACTCGCAAGCCGACTGATGCCTTCTGAACAATGGAAAGGCATTATTGC
CGTAAGCCGTGGCGGTCTGTACCGGGTGCGTTACTGGCGCGTGAACTGGGTATTCGTCATGTCGATACCG
TTTGTATTTCCAGCTACGATCACGACAACCAGCGCGAGCTTAAAGTGCTGAAACGCGCAGAAGGCGATGG
CGAAGGCTTCATCGTTATTGATGACCTGGTGGATACCGGTGGTACTGCGGTTGCGATTCGTGAAATGTAT
CCAAAAGCGCACTTTGTCACCATCTTCGCAAAACCGGCTGGTCGTCCGCTGGTTGATGACTATGTTGTTG
ATATCCCGCAAGATACCTGGATTGAACAGCCGTGGGATATGGGCGTCGTATTCGTCCCGCCAATCTCCGG
TCGCTAATCTTTTCAACGCCTGGCACTGCCGGGCGTTGTTCTTTTTAACTTCAGGCGGGTTACAATAGTT
TCCAGTAAGTATTCTGGAGGCTGCATCCATGACACAGGCAAACCTGAGCGAAACCCTGTTCAAACCCCGC
TTTAAACATCCTGAAACCTCGACGCTAGTCCGCCGCTTTAATCACGGCGCACAACCGCCTGTGCAGTCGG
CCCTTGATGGTAAAACCATCCCTCACTGGTATCGCATGATTAACCGTCTGATGTGGATCTGGCGCGGCAT
TGACCCACGCGAAATCCTCGACGTCCAGGCACGTATTGTGATGAGCGATGCCGAACGTACCGACGATGAT
TTATACGATACGGTGATTGGCTACCGTGGCGGCAACTGGATTTATGAGTGGGCCCCGGATCTTTGTGAAG
GAACCTTACTTCTGTGGTGTGACATAATTGGACAAACTACCTACAGAGATTTAAAGCTCTAAGGTAAATA
TAAAATTTTTAAGTGTATAATGTGTTAAACTACTGATTCTAATTGTTTGTGTATTTTAGATTCCAACCTA
TGGAACTGATGAATGGGAGCAGTGGTGGAATGCCTTTAATGAGGAAAACCTGTTTTGCTCAGAAGAAATG
CCATCTAGTGATGATGAGGCTACTGCTGACTCTCAACATTCTACTCCTCCAAAAAAGAAGAGAAAGGTAG
AAGACCCCAAGGACTTTCCTTCAGAATTGCTAAGTTTTTTGAGTCATGCTGTGTTTAGTAATAGAACTCT
TGCTTGCTTTGCTATTTACACCACAAAGGAAAAAGCTGCACTGCTATACAAGAAAATTATGGAAAAATAT
TCTGTAACCTTTATAAGTAGGCATAACAGTTATAATCATAACATACTGTTTTTTCTTACTCCACACAGGC
ATAGAGTGTCTGCTATTAATAACTATGCTCAAAAATTGTGTACCTTTAGCTTTTTAATTTGTAAAGGGGT
TAATAAGGAATATTTGATGTATAGTGCCTTGACTAGAGATCATAATCAGCCATACCACATTTGTAGAGGT
TTTACTTGCTTTAAAAAACCTCCCACACCTCCCCCTGAACCTGAAACATAAAATGAATGCAATTGTTGTT
GTTAACTTGTTTATTGCAGCTTATAATGGTTACAAATAAAGCAATAGCATCACAAATTTCACAAATAAAG
CATTTTTTTCACTGCATTCTAGTTGTGGTTTGTCCAAACTCATCAATGTATCTTATCATGTCTGGATCAA
CTGGATAACTCAAGCTAACCAAAATCATCCCAAACTTCCCACCCCATACCCTATTACCACTGCCAATTAC
CTGTGGTTTCATTTACTCTAAACCTGTGATTCCTCTGAATTATTTTCATTTTAAAGAAATTGTATTTGTT
AAATATGTACTACAAACTTAGTAGTTGGAAGGGCTAATTCACTCCCAAAGAAGACAAGATATCCTTGATC
TGTGGATCTACCACACACAAGGCTACTTCCCTGATTAGCAGAACTACACACCAGGGCCAGGGGTCAGATA
TCCACTGACCTTTGGATGGTGCTACAAGCTAGTACCAGTTGAGCCAGATAAGGTAGAAGAGGCCAATAAA
GGAGAGAACACCAGCTTGTTACACCCTGTGAGCCTGCATGGGATGGATGACCCGGAGAGAGAAGTGTTAG
AGTGGAGGTTTGACAGCCGCCTAGCATTTCATCACGTGGCCCGAGAGCTGCATCCGGAGTACTTCAAGAA
CTGCTGATATCGAGCTTGCTACAAGGGACTTTCCGCTGGGGACTTTCCAGGGAGGCGTGGCCTGGGCGGG
ACTGGGGAGTGGCGAGCCCTCAGATCCTGCATATAAGCAGCTGCTTTTTGCCTGTA
Features (pLannotate 1.2.2; 30 found; start..end, strand, type, name):
    230..355     +  misc_feature   HIV-1 Ψ: packaging signal of human immunodeficiency virus type 1
    339..677     +  CDS            HIV-1 gag (fragment): gag protein from human immunodeficiency virus 1; gag
    852..1085    +  misc_feature   RRE: The Rev response element (RRE) of HIV-1 allows for Rev-dependent mRNA export from the nucleus to the cytoplasm.
   1462..1562    +  CDS            Rev (fragment): human immunodeficiency virus 1 (HIV-1) Rev protein; rev; enhances nuclear export of unspliced and incompletely spliced viral mRNAs
   1599..1716    +  misc_feature   cPPT/CTS: central polypurine tract and central termination sequence of HIV-1
   1753..1777    -  misc_feature   MCS (fragment): pBluescript multiple cloning site
   2252..2917    +  CDS            ppluGFP2: ppluGFP2 is a basic (constitutively fluorescent) green fluorescent protein published in 2004, derived from Pontellina plumata.
   3014..3187    +  CDS            ACTB (fragment): ACTB_BOVIN - Experimental evidence at protein level: Swiss-Prot protein existence level 1. Actin is a highly conserved protein that polymerizes to produce filaments that form cross-linked networks in the cytoplasm of cells. Actin exists in both monomeric (G-actin) and polymeric (F-actin) forms, both forms playing key functions, such as cell motility and contraction. In addition to their role in the cytoplasmic cytoskeleton, G- and F-actin also localize in the nucleus, and regulate gene transcription and motility and repair of damaged DNA. From Bos taurus (Bovine).
   3211..3348    +  CDS            ACT_CHIOP (fragment): Experimental evidence at protein level: Swiss-Prot protein existence level 1. Actins are highly conserved proteins that are involved in various types of cell motility and are ubiquitously expressed in all eukaryotic cells. From Chionoecetes opilio (Crab-beetle).
   3407..3475    +  CDS            nef (fragment): NEF_HV1Z2 - Experimental evidence at protein level: Swiss-Prot protein existence level 1. Extracellular Nef protein targets CD4(+) T-lymphocytes for apoptosis by interacting with CXCR4 surface receptors. From Human immunodeficiency virus type 1 group M subtype D (isolate Z2/CDC-Z34) (HIV-1).
   3477..3710    +  LTR            3' LTR (ΔU3): self-inactivating 3' long terminal repeat (LTR) from HIV-1
   3735..3753    -  promoter       SP6 promoter: promoter for bacteriophage SP6 RNA polymerase
   3981..4260    +  CDS            TcR (fragment): tetracycline efflux protein; tet; confers resistance to tetracycline
   4261..4309    -  misc_feature   bom (fragment): basis of mobility region from pBR322
   4411..4446    -  CDS            rop (fragment): Rop protein, which maintains plasmids at low copy number; rop
   4541..4645    +  promoter       AmpR promoter: bla
   4646..5506    +  CDS            AmpR: β-lactamase; bla; confers resistance to ampicillin, carbenicillin, and related antibiotics
   5677..6265    +  rep_origin     ori: high-copy-number ColE1/pMB1/pBR322/pUC origin of replication
   6448..6504    +  CDS            lacI (fragment): lac repressor; lacI; The lac repressor binds to the lac operator to inhibit transcription in E. coli. This inhibition can be relieved by adding lactose or isopropyl-β-D-thiogalactopyranoside (IPTG).
   6511..6840    +  promoter       SV40 promoter: SV40 enhancer and early promoter
   7040..7159    +  CDS            gpt (fragment): XGPT_ECOLI - Also known as gpp, gxu. Experimental evidence at protein level: Swiss-Prot protein existence level 1. Purine salvage pathway enzyme that catalyzes the transfer of the ribosyl-5-phosphate group from 5-phospho-alpha-D-ribose 1- diphosphate (PRPP) to the N9 position of the 6-oxopurines guanine and xanthine to form the corresponding ribonucleotides GMP (guanosine 5'- monophosphate) and XMP (xanthosine 5'-monophosphate), with the release of PPi. To a lesser extent, also acts on hypoxanthine (PubMed:9100006, PubMed:3886014). Does not ribophosphorylate adenine (PubMed:3886014). From Esch
   7159..7494    +  CDS            gpt (fragment): XGPT_ECOLI - Also known as gpp, gxu. Experimental evidence at protein level: Swiss-Prot protein existence level 1. Purine salvage pathway enzyme that catalyzes the transfer of the ribosyl-5-phosphate group from 5-phospho-alpha-D-ribose 1- diphosphate (PRPP) to the N9 position of the 6-oxopurines guanine and xanthine to form the corresponding ribonucleotides GMP (guanosine 5'- monophosphate) and XMP (xanthosine 5'-monophosphate), with the release of PPi. To a lesser extent, also acts on hypoxanthine (PubMed:9100006, PubMed:3886014). Does not ribophosphorylate adenine (PubMed:3886014). From Esch
   7589..7894    +  CDS            frsA (fragment): FRSA_ECOLI - Also known as yafA. Experimental evidence at protein level: Swiss-Prot protein existence level 1. Catalyzes the hydrolysis of esters (PubMed:15808744). Displays esterase activity toward pNP-butyrate (PubMed:15808744). May stimulate mixed-acid fermentation by acting as a fermentation/respiration switch that down-regulates respiration and up- regulates fermentation rates (PubMed:15169777). From Escherichia coli (strain K12).
   7898..7972    +  CDS            small t antigen (fragment): SV40 (simian virus 40) small t antigen
   7974..8039    +  intron         small t intron: SV40 (simian virus 40) small t antigen intron
   8169..8189    +  CDS            SV40 NLS: nuclear localization signal of SV40 (simian virus 40) large T antigen
   8508..8591    +  CDS            large T antigen (fragment): large T antigen from SV40 (simian virus 40)
   8614..8748    +  polyA_signal   SV40 poly(A) signal: SV40 polyadenylation signal
   8915..9244    +  CDS            nef (fragment): NEF_HV1BR - Experimental evidence at protein level: Swiss-Prot protein existence level 1. Extracellular Nef protein targets CD4(+) T-lymphocytes for apoptosis by interacting with CXCR4 surface receptors (PubMed:14990729). From Human immunodeficiency virus type 1 group M subtype B (isolate BRU/LAI) (HIV-1).
   9292..183     +  LTR            5' LTR (truncated) (across the origin): truncated 5' long terminal repeat (LTR) from HIV-1
