[The description below was written by a language model from this plasmid's Addgene catalogue record and pLannotate feature annotations shown in this document.]
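Description:
pSLQ9663 - ACTB GFP-P2A CLIP Donor is a lentiviral transfer plasmid built on the pHR backbone that serves as a homology-directed knock-in donor for placing a green fluorescent protein at the ACTB locus. It is propagated in E. coli through a high-copy ColE1/pUC-type origin with ampicillin selection (AmpR with its bla promoter). The bacterial portion also carries backbone remnants typical of older pHR-type vectors, including pBR322-derived fragments (TcR, bom, rop) and an SV40 promoter–gpt–SV40 small t intron/poly(A) cassette lying outside the viral genome.

The packaged region is bounded by a truncated HIV-1 5' LTR and a self-inactivating ΔU3 3' LTR. It contains the Ψ packaging signal with a gag fragment, the RRE for Rev-dependent RNA export, and the cPPT/CTS. Between the cPPT and the 3' LTR sits the payload: a CopGFP coding sequence (annotated as ppluGFP2, the copepod Pontellina plumata GFP), followed by sequence matching actin coding fragments, which corresponds to the downstream ACTB homology arm. The roughly 470 nt unannotated stretch upstream of GFP presumably holds the other arm, though the table does not label it. The name indicates a P2A self-cleaving peptide linking GFP to actin, but this element is also not annotated. No promoter is annotated in front of GFP, consistent with expression relying on in-frame insertion at the endogenous ACTB gene.

According to the record and associated publication title, the construct is a "CLIP" donor: the template is delivered as an integrase-deficient lentivirus and knocked into a defined genomic site for stable expression. Any nuclease or guide RNA needed for targeting is not encoded in the annotated features.
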