Addgene plasmid #202688: pSLQ9663 - ACTB GFP-P2A CLIP Donor
Purpose: CLIP donor template for integrating GFP into ACTB locus. Encodes GFP with ACTB homology arms.
Depositing lab: Stanley Qi. Depositing organization: Stanford University. Publication: Stable expression of large transgenes via the knock-in of an integrase-deficient lentivirus. Chavez M, Rane DA, Chen X, Qi LS. Nat Biomed Eng. 2023 May 1. doi: 10.1038/s41551-023-01037-x. PubMed 37127707.
Backbone
  Vector backbone: pHR
Growth in bacteria
  Bacterial resistance: Ampicillin, 100 μg/mL
  Growth temperature: 37°C
  Growth strain: NEB Stable
  Copy number: Unknown
Gene/Insert
  Gene/Insert name: CopGFP
Terms and licenses: Academic/Nonprofit Terms; Industry Terms: Not Available to Industry
How to cite: pSLQ9663 - ACTB GFP-P2A CLIP Donor was a gift from Stanley Qi (Addgene plasmid # 202688 ; http://n2t.net/addgene:202688 ; RRID:Addgene_202688)
